>Addgene plasmid #194169 | pcDNA3.1_Tau Authentic Alu 10-12V337M | addgene full sequence | sequence record 381800 | Addgene NGS Result
GACGGATCGGGAGATCTCCCGATCCCCTATGGTGCACTCTCAGTACAATCTGCTCTGATGCCGCATAGTT
AAGCCAGTATCTGCTCCCTGCTTGTGTGTTGGAGGTCGCTGAGTAGTGCGCGAGCAAAATTTAAGCTACA
ACAAGGCAAGGCTTGACCGACAATTGCATGAAGAATCTGCTTAGGGTTAGGCGTTTTGCGCTGCTTCGCG
ATGTACGGGCCAGATATACGCGTTGACATTGATTATTGACTAGTTATTAATAGTAATCAATTACGGGGTC
ATTAGTTCATAGCCCATATATGGAGTTCCGCGTTACATAACTTACGGTAAATGGCCCGCCTGGCTGACCG
CCCAACGACCCCCGCCCATTGACGTCAATAATGACGTATGTTCCCATAGTAACGCCAATAGGGACTTTCC
ATTGACGTCAATGGGTGGAGTATTTACGGTAAACTGCCCACTTGGCAGTACATCAAGTGTATCATATGCC
AAGTACGCCCCCTATTGACGTCAATGACGGTAAATGGCCCGCCTGGCATTATGCCCAGTACATGACCTTA
TGGGACTTTCCTACTTGGCAGTACATCTACGTATTAGTCATCGCTATTACCATGGTGATGCGGTTTTGGC
AGTACATCAATGGGCGTGGATAGCGGTTTGACTCACGGGGATTTCCAAGTCTCCACCCCATTGACGTCAA
TGGGAGTTTGTTTTGGCACCAAAATCAACGGGACTTTCCAAAATGTCGTAACAACTCCGCCCCATTGACG
CAAATGGGCGGTAGGCGTGTACGGTGGGAGGTCTATATAAGCAGAGCTCTCTGGCTAACTAGAGAACCCA
CTGCTTACTGGCTTATCGAAATTAATACGACTCACTATAGGGAGACCCAAGCTGGCTAGCGTTTAAACTT
AAGCTTGGTACCGAGCTCGGATCCACTAGTCCAGTGTGGTGGAATTCCCAGGCTGATGGGGCCTCCAGGG
CAGTGGTTTCCACCCAGCATTCTCAAAAGAGCCACTGAGGTCTCAGTGCCATTTTCAAGATTTCGGAAGC
GGCCTGGGCACGGCTGGTCCTTCACTGGGATCACCACTTGGCAATTATTTACACCTGAGACGAATAAAAA
CCAGAGTGCTGAGATTACAGGCATGGTGGCTTACGCTTGTAATCGGCTTTGGGAAGCCGAGGTGGGCTGA
TTGCTTGAGCCCAGGAGTTTCAAACTATCCTGGACAACATAGCATGACCTCGTCTCTACAAAAAATACAA
AAAATTTGCCAGGTGTGGTGGCATGTGCCTGTGGTCCCAGCTACTTGGGAGGCTGAAGTAGGAGAATCCC
CTGAGCCCTGGGAAGTCGAGGCTGCACTGAGCCGTGATGATGTCACTGCACTCCAGCCTGGGTGACAAAG
TGAGACCCTATCTCACAAAGAAAAAAAACAAAACAAAAAACCCAAAGCACACTGTTTCCACTGTTTCCAG
AGTTCCTGAGAGGAAAGGTCACCGGGTGAGGAAGACGTTCTCACTGATCTGGCAGAGAAAATGTCCAGTT
TTTCCAACTCCCTAAACCATGGTTTTCTATTTCACAGCCCCCCCTTGCAGGGACAGAGCCCTCGTACAGA
AGGGACACCCCACATTTGTCTTCCCCACAAAGCGGCCTGTGTCCTGCCTACGGGGTCAGGGCTTCTCAAA
CCTGGCTGTGTGTCAGAATCACCAGGGGAACTTTTCAAAACTAGAGAGACTGAAGCCAGACTCCTAGATT
CTAATTCTAGGTCAGGGCTAGGGGCTGAGATTGTAAAAATCCACAGGTGATTCTGATGCCCGGCAGGCTT
GAGAACAGCCGCAGGGAGTTCTCTGGGAATGTGCCGGTGGGTCTAGCCAGGTGTGAGTGGAGATGCCGGG
GAACTTCCTATTACTCACTCGTCAGTGTGGCCGAACACATTTTTCACTTGACCTCAGGCTGGTGAACGCT
CCCCTCTGGGGTTCAGGCCTCACGATGCCATCCTTTTGTGAAGTGAGGACCTGCAATCCCAGCTTCGTAA
AGCCCGCTGGAAATCACTCACACTTCTGGGATGCCTTCAGAGCAGCCCTCTATCCCTTCAGCTCCCCTGG
GATGTGACTCGACCTCCCGTCACTCCCCAGACTGCCTCTGCCAAGTCCGAAAGTGGAGGCATCCTTGCGA
GCAAGTAGGCGGGTCCAGGGTGGCGCATGTCACTCATCGAAAGTGGAGGCGTCCTTGCGAGCAAGCAGGC
GGGTCCAGGGTGGCGTGTCACTCATCCTTTTTTCTGGCTACCAAAGGTGCAGATAATTAATGACTACAAA
GACCATGACGGTGATTATAAAGATCATGACATCGATTACAAGGATGACGATGACAAGAAGAAGCTGGATC
TTAGCAACGTCCAGTCCAAGTGTGGCTCAAAGGATAATATCAAACACGTCCCGGGAGGCGGCAGTGTGCA
AATAGTCTACAAACCAGTTGACCTGAGCAAGGTGACCTCCAAGTGTGGCTCATTAGGCAACATCCATCAT
AAACCAGGAGGTGGCCAGATGGAAGTAAAATCTGAGAAGCTTGACTTCAAGGACAGAGTCCAGTCGAAGA
TTGGGTCCCTGGACAATATCACCCACGTCCCTGGCGGAGGAAATAAAAAGGTAAAGGGGGTAGGGTGGGT
TGGATGCTGCCCTTGGGTATATGGGCATTAATCAAGTTGAGTGGACAAAGGCTGGTCCAGTTCCCAGAGG
AGGAAAACAGAGGCTTCTGTGTTGACTGGCTGGATGTGGGCCCTCAGCAGCATCCAGTGGGTCTCCACTG
CCTGTCTCAATCACCTGGAGCTTTAGCACGTTTCACACCTGGGCCCCAACCTGGAGAGGCTGACCAATGG
GTCTCAGGGGCAGCTCGGTTGCTGGAGTTTTTGTTTTTATTTATTTTTATGTATTTAAGGCAGGGTCTCT
GTATTAGTCCATTCTCACACTGCTAATAAAGACATACCCAAGACTGGGTAATTTATAAAGGAAAGAGGTT
TAATGGACTCACAGTTCCATATGGCTGGGGAGGCCTCAAAATCATGGCGGAAGGCAAAGGAGAAGCAAAG
GCATGTCTTACATGGCAACAGGCAAGAGAGCGTGTGCAGGGGAACTCCCATTTATAAAACCATCAGACCT
CATGAGATTTATTCACTATCATGAGAACAGCATGGGAAAGACCCGCCCCCATGATTCAGTTACCTCCCAC
TGGGTCCCTCCCATGACACATGGAATTATGGGAGCTACAATTCAAGATGAGATTTGGGTGGGGACACAGC
CAAACCATATCAGTCTCCCTCTGTCATCCAGGCTGGAGTGCACTGGCATGATCTCGGCTCACTGCAGCCT
CTACCTCCCTGGGTCAGGTGATCTTCCCACCTCAGCCTCCCAGGTAGCTGGAACTACAGGTACCTGCCAC
TATGCCTGGCTAAATATTTTGTATTTCCTGTGGAGACGAGGTTTTGCCACGTTGCCCAGGCTGGTCTTGA
ACTCCTGAGGTCAAGCAATATGCCCACCTCGGCCTCCCAAGGTGCTGGGATTACAGGTGTGAGCCACAGT
GCTCGGCCTAAGTCACTGCAGTTTTTAGCGGCCGCTCGAGTCTAGAGGGCCCGTTTAAACCCGCTGATCA
GCCTCGACTGTGCCTTCTAGTTGCCAGCCATCTGTTGTTTGCCCCTCCCCCGTGCCTTCCTTGACCCTGG
AAGGTGCCACTCCCACTGTCCTTTCCTAATAAAATGAGGAAATTGCATCGCATTGTCTGAGTAGGTGTCA
TTCTATTCTGGGGGGTGGGGTGGGGCAGGACAGCAAGGGGGAGGATTGGGAAGACAATAGCAGGCATGCT
GGGGATGCGGTGGGCTCTATGGCTTCTGAGGCGGAAAGAACCAGCTGGGGCTCTAGGGGGTATCCCC
[124 nt withheld, positions 3918-4041]
C
[91 nt withheld, positions 4043-4133]
A
[49 nt withheld, positions 4135-4183]
CCTTTGACGTTGGAGTCCACGTTCTTT
[37 nt withheld, positions 4211-4247]
ACCCTATCTCGGTCTATTCTTTTGATTTATAAGGGATTTTGCCGATTTCGGCCTATTGGTTAAAAAATGA
GCTGATTTAACAAAAATTTAACGCGAATTAATTCTGTGGAATGTGTGTCAGTTAGGGTGTGGAAAGTCCC
CAGGCTCCCCAGCAGGCAGAAGTATGCAAAGCATGCATCTCAATTAGTCAGCAACCAGGTGTGGAAAGTC
CCCAGGCTCCCCAGCAGGCAGAAGTATGCAAAGCATGCATCTCAATTAGTCAGCAACCATAGTCCCGCCC
CTAACTCCGCCCATCCCGCCCCTAACTCCGCCCAGTTCCGCCCATTCTCCGCCCCATGGCTGACTAATTT
TTTTTATTTATGCAGAGGCCGAGGCCGCCTCTGCCTCTGAGCTATTCCAGAAGTAGTGAGGAGGCTTTTT
TGGAGGCCTAGGCTTTTGCAAAAAGCTCCCGGGAGCTTGTATATCCATTTTCGGATCTGATCAAGAGACA
GGATGAGGATCGTTTCGCATGATTGAACAAGATGGATTGCACGCAGGTTCTCCGGCCGCTTGGGTGGAGA
GGCTATTCGGCTATGACTGGGCACAACAGACAATCGGCTGCTCTGATGCCGCCGTGTTCCGGCTGTCAGC
GCAGGGGCGCCCGGTTCTTTTTGTCAAGACCGACCTGTCCGGTGCCCTGAATGAACTGCAGGACGAGGCA
GCGCGGCTATCGTGGCTGGCCACGACGGGCGTTCCTTGCGCAGCTGTGCTCGACGTTGTCACTGAAGCGG
GAAGGGACTGGCTGCTATTGGGCGAAGTGCCGGGGCAGGATCTCCTGTCATCTCACCTTGCTCCTGCCGA
GAAAGTATCCATCATGGCTGATGCAATGCGGCGGCTGCATACGCTTGATCCGGCTACCTGCCCATTCGAC
CACCAAGCGAAACATCGCATCGAGCGAGCACGTACTCGGATGGAAGCCGGTCTTGTCGATCAGGATGATC
TGGACGAAGAGCATCAGGGGCTCGCGCCAGCCGAACTGTTCGCCAGGCTCAAGGCGCGCATGCCCGACGG
CGAGGATCTCGTCGTGACCCATGGCGATGCCTGCTTGCCGAATATCATGGTGGAAAATGGCCGCTTTTCT
GGATTCATCGACTGTGGCCGGCTGGGTGTGGCGGACCGCTATCAGGACATAGCGTTGGCTACCCGTGATA
TTGCTGAAGAGCTTGGCGGCGAATGGGCTGACCGCTTCCTCGTGCTTTACGGTATCGCCGCTCCCGATTC
GCAGCGCATCGCCTTCTATCGCCTTCTTGACGAGTTCTTCTGAGCGGGACTCTGGGGTTCGAAATGACCG
ACCAAGCGACGCCCAACCTGCCATCACGAGATTTCGATTCCACCGCCGCCTTCTATGAAAGGTTGGGCTT
CGGAATCGTTTTCCGGGACGCCGGCTGGATGATCCTCCAGCGCGGGGATCTCATGCTGGAGTTCTTCGCC
CACCCCAACTTGTTTATTGCAGCTTATAATGGTTACAAATAAAGCAATAGCATCACAAATTTCACAAATA
AAGCATTTTTTTCACTGCATTCTAGTTGTGGTTTGTCCAAACTCATCAATGTATCTTATCATGTCTGTAT
ACCGTCGACCTCTAGCTAGAGCTTGGCGTAATCATGGTCATAGCTGTTTCCTGTGTGAAATTGTTATCCG
CTCACAATTCCACACAACATACGAGCCGGAAGCATAAAGTGTAAAGCCTGGGGTGCCTAATGAGTGAGCT
AACTCACATTAATTGCGTTGCGCTCACTGCCCGCTTTCCAGTCGGGAAACCTGTCGTGCCAGCTGCATTA
ATGAATCGGCCAACGCGCGGGGAGAGGCGGTTTGCGTATTGGGCGCTCTTCCGCTTCCTCGCTCACTGAC
TCGCTGCGCTCGGTCGTTCGGCTGCGGCGAGCGGTATCAGCTCACTCAAAGGCGGTAATACGGTTATCCA
CAGAATCAGGGGATAACGCAGGAAAGAACATGTGAGCAAAAGGCCAGCAAAAGGCCAGGAACCGTAAAAA
GGCCGCGTTGCTGGCGTTTTTCCATAGGCTCCGCCCCCCTGACGAGCATCACAAAAATCGACGCTCAAGT
CAGAGGTGGCGAAACCCGACAGGACTATAAAGATACCAGGCGTTTCCCCCTGGAAGCTCCCTCGTGCGCT
CTCCTGTTCCGACCCTGCCGCTTACCGGATACCTGTCCGCCTTTCTCCCTTCGGGAAGCGTGGCGCTTTC
TCATAGCTCACGCTGTAGGTATCTCAGTTCGGTGTAGGTCGTTCGCTCCAAGCTGGGCTGTGTGCACGAA
CCCCCCGTTCAGCCCGACCGCTGCGCCTTATCCGGTAACTATCGTCTTGAGTCCAACCCGGTAAGACACG
ACTTATCGCCACTGGCAGCAGCCACTGGTAACAGGATTAGCAGAGCGAGGTATGTAGGCGGTGCTACAGA
GTTCTTGAAGTGGTGGCCTAACTACGGCTACACTAGAAGAACAGTATTTGGTATCTGCGCTCTGCTGAAG
CCAGTTACCTTCGGAAAAAGAGTTGGTAGCTCTTGATCCGGCAAACAAACCACCGCTGGTAGCGGTGGTT
TTTTTGTTTGCAAGCAGCAGATTACGCGCAGAAAAAAAGGATCTCAAGAAGATCCTTTGATCTTTTCTAC
GGGGTCTGACGCTCAGTGGAACGAAAACTCACGTTAAGGGATTTTGGTCATGAGATTATCAAAAAGGATC
TTCACCTAGATCCTTTTAAATTAAAAATGAAGTTTTAAATCAATCTAAAGTATATATGAGTAAACTTGGT
CTGACAGTTACCAATGCTTAATCAGTGAGGCACCTATCTCAGCGATCTGTCTATTTCGTTCATCCATAGT
TGCCTGACTCCCCGTCGTGTAGATAACTACGATACGGGAGGGCTTACCATCTGGCCCCAGTGCTGCAATG
ATACCGCGAGACCCACGCTCACCGGCTCCAGATTTATCAGCAATAAACCAGCCAGCCGGAAGGGCCGAGC
GCAGAAGTGGTCCTGCAACTTTATCCGCCTCCATCCAGTCTATTAATTGTTGCCGGGAAGCTAGAGTAAG
TAGTTCGCCAGTTAATAGTTTGCGCAACGTTGTTGCCATTGCTACAGGCATCGTGGTGTCACGCTCGTCG
TTTGGTATGGCTTCATTCAGCTCCGGTTCCCAACGATCAAGGCGAGTTACATGATCCCCCATGTTGTGCA
AAAAAGCGGTTAGCTCCTTCGGTCCTCCGATCGTTGTCAGAAGTAAGTTGGCCGCAGTGTTATCACTCAT
GGTTATGGCAGCACTGCATAATTCTCTTACTGTCATGCCATCCGTAAGATGCTTTTCTGTGACTGGTGAG
TACTCAACCAAGTCATTCTGAGAATAGTGTATGCGGCGACCGAGTTGCTCTTGCCCGGCGTCAATACGGG
ATAATACCGCGCCACATAGCAGAACTTTAAAAGTGCTCATCATTGGAAAACGTTCTTCGGGGCGAAAACT
CTCAAGGATCTTACCGCTGTTGAGATCCAGTTCGATGTAACCCACTCGTGCACCCAACTGATCTTCAGCA
TCTTTTACTTTCACCAGCGTTTCTGGGTGAGCAAAAACAGGAAGGCAAAATGCCGCAAAAAAGGGAATAA
GGGCGACACGGAAATGTTGAATACTCATACTCTTCCTTTTTCAATATTATTGAAGCATTTATCAGGGTTA
TTGTCTCATGAGCGGATACATATTTGAATGTATTTAGAAAAATAAACAAATAGGGGTTCCGCGCACATTT
CCCCGAAAAGTGCCACCTGACGTC
Features (pLannotate 1.2.2; 24 found; start..end, strand, type, name):
     28..80      -  misc_feature   bom (fragment): basis of mobility region from pBR322
    235..614     +  enhancer       CMV enhancer: human cytomegalovirus immediate early enhancer
    615..818     +  promoter       CMV promoter: human cytomegalovirus (CMV) immediate early promoter
    814..847     +  LTR            5' LTR (truncated) (fragment): truncated 5' long terminal repeat (LTR) from HIV-1
    863..881     +  promoter       T7 promoter: promoter for bacteriophage T7 RNA polymerase
   1278..1412    -  CDS            MKNK1 (fragment): MKNK1_HUMAN - Also known as MNK1. Experimental evidence at protein level: Swiss-Prot protein existence level 1. May play a role in the response to environmental stress and cytokines. Appears to regulate translation by phosphorylating EIF4E, thus increasing the affinity of this protein for the 7-methylguanosine- containing mRNA cap. From Homo sapiens (Human).
   2302..2367    +  CDS            3xFLAG: three tandem FLAG® epitope tags, followed by an enterokinase cleavage site
   2377..2580    +  CDS            MAPT (fragment): TAU_SPECI - Experimental evidence at protein level: Swiss-Prot protein existence level 1. Promotes microtubule assembly and stability, and might be involved in the establishment and maintenance of neuronal polarity. The C-terminus binds axonal microtubules while the N-terminus binds neural plasma membrane components, suggesting that tau functions as a linker protein between both. Axonal polarity is predetermined by tau localization (in the neuronal cell) in the domain of the cell body defined by the centrosome. The short isoforms allow plasticity of the cytoskeleton whereas the longer isoforms
   2906..2922    -  misc_feature   CEN/ARS (fragment): S. cerevisiae CEN6 centromere fused to an autonomously replicating sequence
   3331..3597    +  CDS            GVQW1 (fragment): GVQW1_HUMAN - Also known as TIGD1L2. Experimental evidence at transcript level: Swiss-Prot protein existence level 2. From Homo sapiens (Human).
   3648..3872    +  polyA_signal   bGH poly(A) signal: bovine growth hormone polyadenylation signal
   3876..3897    +  promoter       SV40 promoter (fragment): SV40 enhancer and early promoter
   3918..4346    +  rep_origin     f1 ori (sequence partly withheld): f1 bacteriophage origin of replication; arrow indicates direction of (+) strand synthesis
   4360..4689    +  promoter       SV40 promoter: SV40 enhancer and early promoter
   4756..5547    +  CDS            neo: KKA2_KLEPN - Also known as kan, nptII. Experimental evidence at protein level: Swiss-Prot protein existence level 1. Resistance to kanamycin, neomycin, paromomycin, ribostamycin, butirosin and gentamicin B. From Klebsiella pneumoniae.
   5571..5729    +  CDS            ble (fragment): BLE_KLEPN - Experimental evidence at protein level: Swiss-Prot protein existence level 1. Binding protein with a strong affinity to the bleomycin family of antibiotics. Binds to CL990; an antimitotic-antibiotic compound. From Klebsiella pneumoniae.
   5724..5845    +  polyA_signal   SV40 poly(A) signal: SV40 polyadenylation signal
   5918..5934    -  protein_bind   lac operator: The lac repressor binds to the lac operator to inhibit transcription in E. coli. This inhibition can be relieved by adding lactose or isopropyl-β-D-thiogalactopyranoside (IPTG). lac repressor encoded by lacI
   5942..5972    -  promoter       lac promoter: promoter for the E. coli lac operon
   5987..6008    -  protein_bind   CAP binding site: CAP binding activates transcription in the presence of cAMP. E. coli catabolite activator protein
   6021..6113    -  CDS            lacI (fragment): lac repressor; lacI; The lac repressor binds to the lac operator to inhibit transcription in E. coli. This inhibition can be relieved by adding lactose or isopropyl-β-D-thiogalactopyranoside (IPTG).
   6296..6884    -  rep_origin     ori: high-copy-number ColE1/pMB1/pBR322/pUC origin of replication
   7055..7915    -  CDS            AmpR: β-lactamase; bla; confers resistance to ampicillin, carbenicillin, and related antibiotics
   7916..8020    -  promoter       AmpR promoter: bla
