[The description below was written by a language model from this plasmid's Addgene catalogue record and pLannotate feature annotations shown in this document.]
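Description:
pcDNA3.1_Tau Authentic Alu 10-12V337M is a mammalian expression plasmid of about 8 kb built on the pcDNA3.1 backbone and designed as a minigene that produces a circular RNA from the human microtubule-associated protein tau (MAPT) gene. It is propagated in E. coli through a high-copy ColE1/pUC-type origin with ampicillin selection (AmpR under its own bla promoter). It also carries an f1 origin and an SV40 promoter-driven neomycin resistance cassette with an SV40 poly(A) signal, which allows G418 selection of transfected mammalian cells.

The roughly 2.6 kb insert sits between the CMV immediate-early enhancer/promoter (followed by a T7 promoter) and the bovine growth hormone polyadenylation signal. According to the record, it consists of tau cDNA exons 10 to 12 flanked by authentic tau intronic sequence containing Alu and other repeat elements. Complementary intronic repeats of this kind generally promote back-splicing, here joining exon 12 back to exon 10 to yield the tau circular RNA 12→10. A 3xFLAG tag is placed in exon 10, immediately upstream of the annotated MAPT coding fragment, so that any protein translated from the circle can be detected by the epitope. The tau sequence carries the V337M substitution, a mutation associated with FTLD-Tau.

Several short automated annotations within the insert (MKNK1, GVQW1 and CEN/ARS fragments), and the HIV LTR fragment near the promoter, are most likely spurious matches, the insert ones plausibly to repeat-derived sequence, rather than functional parts. The construct is suited to studying the formation and translation of disease-mutant tau circular RNAs in transfected mammalian cells.
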