Addgene plasmid #194169: pcDNA3.1_Tau Authentic Alu 10-12V337M
Purpose: Insert: intronic Tau authentic Alu and repeat elements. Introns are flanked by the tau cDNA exons 10-12 with FTLD-Tau V337M mutant. Expresses tau circular RNA 12-->10 VM with 3X flag tag in exon 10.
Depositing lab: Stefan Stamm. Depositing organization: University of Kentucky. Publication: RNA editing of microtubule-associated protein tau circular RNAs promotes their translation and tau tangle formation. Welden JR, Margvelani G, Arizaca Maquera KA, Gudlavalleti B, Miranda Sardon SC, Campos AR, Robil N, Lee DC, Hernandez AG, Wang WX, Di J, de la Grange P, Nelson PT, Stamm S. Nucleic Acids Res. 2022 Dec 9;50(22):12979-12996. doi: 10.1093/nar/gkac1129. PubMed 36533443.
Backbone
  Vector backbone: pcDNA3.1
  Total vector size (bp): 8048
  Vector type: Mammalian Expression
Growth in bacteria
  Bacterial resistance: Ampicillin, 100 μg/mL
  Growth temperature: 37°C
  Growth strain: NEB Stable
  Copy number: Unknown
Gene/Insert
  Gene/Insert name: Microtubule-associated protein tau 10-12 V337M (alt name: MAPT 10-12VM)
  Species: H. sapiens (human)
  Insert size (bp): 2640
  Mutation: Changed Valine 337 to Methinonine
  Tag / fusion protein: 3X flag
Terms and licenses: Academic/Nonprofit Terms; Industry Terms: Not Available to Industry
How to cite: pcDNA3.1_Tau Authentic Alu 10-12V337M was a gift from Stefan Stamm (Addgene plasmid # 194169 ; http://n2t.net/addgene:194169 ; RRID:Addgene_194169)
