>Addgene plasmid #194169 | pcDNA3.1_Tau Authentic Alu 10-12V337M | depositor partial sequence | sequence record 376895 | tau authentic alu 10-12 V337M insert
CCAGGCTGATGGGGCCTCCAGGGCAGTGGTTTCCACCCAGCATTCTCAAAAGAGCCACTGAGGTCTCAGT
GCCATTTTCAAGATTTCGGAAGCGGCCTGGGCACGGCTGGTCCTTCACTGGGATCACCACTTGGCAATTA
TTTACACCTGAGACGAATAAAAACCAGAGTGCTGAGATTACAGGCATGGTGGCTTACGCTTGTAATCGGC
TTTGGGAAGCCGAGGTGGGCTGATTGCTTGAGCCCAGGAGTTTCAAACTATCCTGGACAACATAGCATGA
CCTCGTCTCTACAAAAAATACAAAAAATTTGCCAGGTGTGGTGGCATGTGCCTGTGGTCCCAGCTACTTG
GGAGGCTGAAGTAGGAGAATCCCCTGAGCCCTGGGAAGTCGAGGCTGCACTGAGCCGTGATGATGTCACT
GCACTCCAGCCTGGGTGACAAAGTGAGACCCTATCTCACAAAGAAAAAAAACAAAACAAAAAACCCAAAG
CACACTGTTTCCACTGTTTCCAGAGTTCCTGAGAGGAAAGGTCACCGGGTGAGGAAGACGTTCTCACTGA
TCTGGCAGAGAAAATGTCCAGTTTTTCCAACTCCCTAAACCATGGTTTTCTATTTCACAGCCCCCCCTTG
CAGGGACAGAGCCCTCGTACAGAAGGGACACCCCACATTTGTCTTCCCCACAAAGCGGCCTGTGTCCTGC
CTACGGGGTCAGGGCTTCTCAAACCTGGCTGTGTGTCAGAATCACCAGGGGAACTTTTCAAAACTAGAGA
GACTGAAGCCAGACTCCTAGATTCTAATTCTAGGTCAGGGCTAGGGGCTGAGATTGTAAAAATCCACAGG
TGATTCTGATGCCCGGCAGGCTTGAGAACAGCCGCAGGGAGTTCTCTGGGAATGTGCCGGTGGGTCTAGC
CAGGTGTGAGTGGAGATGCCGGGGAACTTCCTATTACTCACTCGTCAGTGTGGCCGAACACATTTTTCAC
TTGACCTCAGGCTGGTGAACGCTCCCCTCTGGGGTTCAGGCCTCACGATGCCATCCTTTTGTGAAGTGAG
GACCTGCAATCCCAGCTTCGTAAAGCCCGCTGGAAATCACTCACACTTCTGGGATGCCTTCAGAGCAGCC
CTCTATCCCTTCAGCTCCCCTGGGATGTGACTCGACCTCCCGTCACTCCCCAGACTGCCTCTGCCAAGTC
CGAAAGTGGAGGCATCCTTGCGAGCAAGTAGGCGGGTCCAGGGTGGCGCATGTCACTCATCGAAAGTGGA
GGCGTCCTTGCGAGCAAGCAGGCGGGTCCAGGGTGGCGTGTCACTCATCCTTTTTTCTGGCTACCAAAGG
TGCAGATAATTAATGACTACAAAGACCATGACGGTGATTATAAAGATCATGACATCGATTACAAGGATGA
CGATGACAAGAAGAAGCTGGATCTTAGCAACGTCCAGTCCAAGTGTGGCTCAAAGGATAATATCAAACAC
GTCCCGGGAGGCGGCAGTGTGCAAATAGTCTACAAACCAGTTGACCTGAGCAAGGTGACCTCCAAGTGTG
GCTCATTAGGCAACATCCATCATAAACCAGGAGGTGGCCAGATGGAAGTAAAATCTGAGAAGCTTGACTT
CAAGGACAGAGTCCAGTCGAAGATTGGGTCCCTGGACAATATCACCCACGTCCCTGGCGGAGGAAATAAA
AAGGTAAAGGGGGTAGGGTGGGTTGGATGCTGCCCTTGGGTATATGGGCATTAATCAAGTTGAGTGGACA
AAGGCTGGTCCAGTTCCCAGAGGAGGAAAACAGAGGCTTCTGTGTTGACTGGCTGGATGTGGGCCCTCAG
CAGCATCCAGTGGGTCTCCACTGCCTGTCTCAATCACCTGGAGCTTTAGCACGTTTCACACCTGGGCCCC
AACCTGGAGAGGCTGACCAATGGGTCTCAGGGGCAGCTCGGTTGCTGGAGTTTTTGTTTTTATTTATTTT
TATGTATTTAAGGCAGGGTCTCTGTATTAGTCCATTCTCACACTGCTAATAAAGACATACCCAAGACTGG
GTAATTTATAAAGGAAAGAGGTTTAATGGACTCACAGTTCCATATGGCTGGGGAGGCCTCAAAATCATGG
CGGAAGGCAAAGGAGAAGCAAAGGCATGTCTTACATGGCAACAGGCAAGAGAGCGTGTGCAGGGGAACTC
CCATTTATAAAACCATCAGACCTCATGAGATTTATTCACTATCATGAGAACAGCATGGGAAAGACCCGCC
CCCATGATTCAGTTACCTCCCACTGGGTCCCTCCCATGACACATGGAATTATGGGAGCTACAATTCAAGA
TGAGATTTGGGTGGGGACACAGCCAAACCATATCAGTCTCCCTCTGTCATCCAGGCTGGAGTGCACTGGC
ATGATCTCGGCTCACTGCAGCCTCTACCTCCCTGGGTCAGGTGATCTTCCCACCTCAGCCTCCCAGGTAG
CTGGAACTACAGGTACCTGCCACTATGCCTGGCTAAATATTTTGTATTTCCTGTGGAGACGAGGTTTTGC
CACGTTGCCCAGGCTGGTCTTGAACTCCTGAGGTCAAGCAATATGCCCACCTCGGCCTCCCAAGGTGCTG
GGATTACAGGTGTGAGCCACAGTGCTCGGCCTAAGTCACTGCAGTTTTTA
